Addgene plasmid #18520: T4 Lysozyme T115A S117A WT*
Depositing lab: Brian Matthews. Depositing organization: University of Oregon.
Backbone
  Vector backbone: pHS1403
  Backbone size w/o insert (bp): 5000
  Vector type: Bacterial Expression
Growth in bacteria
  Bacterial resistance: Ampicillin, 100 μg/mL
  Growth temperature: 37°C
  Growth strain: DH5alpha
  Copy number: High Copy
Gene/Insert
  Gene/Insert name: T4 Lysozyme (alt name: BM84/MB-61TA)
  Species: Bacteriophage T4
  Insert size (bp): 600
  Mutation: T115A S117A WT*
  GenBank ID: NP_049736
  Entrez Gene: e (a.k.a. T4p123)
  Cloning method: Restriction Enzyme; 5′ cloning site BamHI (not destroyed); 3′ cloning site HindIII (not destroyed)
  Sequencing primers: 5′ na; 3′ GGCGTATCACGAGGCCC
Terms and licenses: Academic/Nonprofit Terms; Industry Terms: Not Available to Industry
Depositor comments: The BamHI site is 27 bp from the ATG and the HindIII site is 115 bp from the stop.
How to cite: T4 Lysozyme T115A S117A WT* was a gift from Brian Matthews (Addgene plasmid # 18520 ; http://n2t.net/addgene:18520 ; RRID:Addgene_18520)
