[The description below was written by a language model from this plasmid's Addgene catalogue record.]
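Description:
T4 Lysozyme T115A S117A WT* is a bacterial expression plasmid built on the pHS1403 backbone (about 5 kb without insert) that carries a mutant version of the bacteriophage T4 lysozyme gene (gene e). It is maintained in E. coli as a high-copy plasmid under ampicillin selection. The record gives no feature table and does not name the origin of replication or the promoter that drives expression, so those details cannot be stated from the available information.

The insert is roughly 600 bp and was placed between BamHI and HindIII sites, both of which remain intact, so the cassette can be excised or transferred to another vector. According to the depositor's notes, the BamHI site lies 27 bp from the start codon and the HindIII site 115 bp from the stop codon, meaning short flanking untranslated stretches accompany the coding region. The encoded protein carries two alanine substitutions, T115A and S117A, which remove the hydroxyl-bearing side chains at those two nearby positions. The "WT*" designation marks the parental background in which they were made. In the T4 lysozyme literature this term usually refers to the cysteine-free pseudo-wild-type protein, although the record itself does not define it. No fusion tags or reporters are listed.

The purpose is not spelled out in the record, but a construct of this kind is suited to producing the variant enzyme in bacteria for comparison with the parental protein, for example in studies of how defined side-chain replacements affect protein stability, folding and structure.
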