>Addgene plasmid #18520 | T4 Lysozyme T115A S117A WT* | addgene partial sequence | sequence record 24306 | 3primeUP
TACGAAAAAGCCCGCTCATTAGGCGGGCTCAGATCTGCTCATGTTTGACAGCTTATCATCGATAAGCTTC
GGCAATAAATTCTTGATATGTTTTCATATGTTTCCTTTAAATATTTTAATTAGTAATTGTCTATTCAAGT
AATTGTGAATATACTATCACAATTCCAAGAGAAAGTAAACAGCTTTATAGATTTTTATACGCGTCCCAAG
TGCCAGTTCTAAACGTTGTAATGACTCGTTTTGCGCGATTAGGTGTTTGATTATACCATCTACTTTTAGC
TAAGTTAACTGCTGCTTCATCCCAGCGTTTTTGTTGAAGCATACGTAAAGCGTTAGCAAATCCTGCCACA
CCGGTTTCTCCCATTTGGAAAACCATATTAATCAATGCAGCGCGACGAACCGCATCAAGAGAATCATAAA
CCGGTTTTAATTTAGCATTTCTCAGAATTCCGCGAACAGCAGCATCAACATCCTGATTAAAGAGTTTTTC
AGCCTCATCTTTTGTAATTACACCATTAGTATTACGCCCAATAGCTTTATCTAATTCAGATTTAGCAGCA
TTAAGTGATGGACTTTTTGTAAGCAAATGACCGATGCCAATAGTGTAATAGCCTTCTGTGTCTTTATAGA
TTTTAAGTCTAAGACCTTCATCTATACGTAACATTTCAAATATATTCATAATACCTCCTAAGCATCGATG
GATCCTGGTTCCTGTGTGAAATTGTTATCCGCTCACAATTCCACACATTATACGAGCCGATGATAATTGT
CACAGGGGATGGGGAGTAGCTGANCTGTTCNGGGTGAATGTATCG
